Addgene plasmid #115182: pLD-puro-Cc-PARK7WT-VA
Purpose: Lentiviral transduction and expression of PARK7WT into any mammalian cell
Depositing lab: Mohan Babu. Depositing organization: University of Regina. Publication: Rewiring of the Human Mitochondrial Interactome during Neuronal Reprogramming Reveals Regulators of the Respirasome and Neurogenesis. Moutaoufik MT, Malty R, Amin S, Zhang Q, Phanse S, Gagarinova A, Zilocchi M, Hoell L, Minic Z, Gagarinova M, Aoki H, Stockwell J, Jessulat M, Goebels F, Broderick K, Scott NE, Vlasblom J, Musso G, Prasad B, Lamantea E, Garavaglia B, Rajput A, Murayama K, Okazaki Y, Foster LJ, Bader GD, Cayabyab FS, Babu M. iScience. 2019 Sep 4;19:1114-1132. doi: 10.1016/j.isci.2019.08.057. PubMed 31536960.
Backbone
  Vector backbone: pLD-Cc-puro-VA
  Backbone manufacturer: Jason Moffat, Addgene plasmid # 24588
  Backbone size w/o insert (bp): 7737
  Vector type: Lentiviral
  Selectable markers: Puromycin
Growth in bacteria
  Bacterial resistance: Ampicillin, 100 μg/mL
  Growth temperature: 30°C
  Growth strain: NEB Stable
  Copy number: High Copy
Gene/Insert
  Gene/Insert name: PARK7WT
  Species: H. sapiens (human)
  Insert size (bp): 567
  Entrez Gene: PARK7 (a.k.a. DJ-1, DJ1, GATD2, HEL-S-67p)
  Promoter: CMV
  Tag / fusion protein: Versatile affinity tag (2XStreptactin II-6XHis-3XFlag) (C terminal on backbone)
  Cloning method: Gateway Cloning
  Sequencing primers: 5′ CMV_F; 3′ hPGK_R [5'-ccttggaaaaggcgcaacc-3']
Terms and licenses: Academic/Nonprofit Terms; Industry Terms: Not Available to Industry
How to cite: pLD-puro-Cc-PARK7WT-VA was a gift from Mohan Babu (Addgene plasmid # 115182 ; http://n2t.net/addgene:115182 ; RRID:Addgene_115182)
