[The description below was written by a language model from this plasmid's Addgene catalogue record and pLannotate feature annotations shown in this document.]
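Description:
pLD-puro-Cc-PARK7WT-VA is a lentiviral expression plasmid built on the pLD-Cc-puro-VA backbone for delivering tagged wild-type human PARK7 (DJ-1) into mammalian cells. In bacteria it is maintained through a high-copy ColE1/pUC-type origin and selected with ampicillin via the β-lactamase gene. An f1 origin, an SV40 origin and remnants of lac and T7/T3 promoter sequences are also present as backbone carry-over.

The viral genome has a third-generation-style layout. An RSV promoter drives a truncated HIV-1 5' LTR, followed by the Ψ packaging signal, a partial gag sequence and the Rev response element. A self-inactivating ΔU3 3' LTR and an SV40 polyadenylation signal lie at the far end. This arrangement lets the transcript be packaged when helper functions are supplied in trans, while limiting LTR promoter activity after integration.

Within the transfer region, a CMV enhancer/promoter (preceded by a residual U6 promoter fragment) drives the 567 bp PARK7 open reading frame. The insert was introduced by Gateway recombination and is flanked by attB1 and attB2 sites. Downstream, the backbone contributes a C-terminal versatile affinity tag, recorded as two Strep-tag II units, 6xHis and 3xFLAG. The feature table detects Strep-tag II, His and 3xFLAG elements consistent with this. A cPPT/CTS element follows, and then a human PGK promoter drives puromycin N-acetyltransferase, so transduced cells can be selected with puromycin.

The stated purpose is lentiviral transduction and expression of PARK7 in any mammalian cell. The multi-epitope tag makes the construct suited to affinity purification and detection of PARK7 and its interacting proteins, in keeping with the associated study of the human mitochondrial interactome.
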