Features (pLannotate 1.2.2; 33 found; start..end, strand, type, name):
      1..184     +  promoter       U6 promoter (fragment): RNA polymerase III promoter for human U6 snRNA
    175..309     +  enhancer       CMV enhancer (fragment): human cytomegalovirus immediate early enhancer; contains an 18-bp deletion relative to the standard CMV enhancer
    310..513     +  promoter       CMV promoter: human cytomegalovirus (CMV) immediate early promoter
    566..583     +  protein_bind   attB1 (fragment): mutant version of attB; core recombination site for the Gateway® BP reaction BP Clonase™
    589..1155    +  CDS            PARK7: PARK7_HUMAN - Experimental evidence at protein level: Swiss-Prot protein existence level 1. Multifunctional protein with controversial molecular function which plays an important role in cell protection against oxidative stress and cell death acting as oxidative stress sensor and redox- sensitive chaperone and protease (PubMed:17015834, PubMed:20304780, PubMed:18711745, PubMed:12796482, PubMed:19229105, PubMed:25416785, PubMed:26995087, PubMed:28993701). It is involved in neuroprotective mechanisms like the stabilization of NFE2L2 and PINK1 proteins, male fertility as a positive regulator of a
   1157..1181    -  protein_bind   attB2: mutant version of attB; recombination site for the Gateway® BP reaction BP Clonase™
   1321..1340    +  CDS            Strep-Tag II (fragment): peptide that binds Strep-Tactin®, an engineered form of streptavidin
   1357..1375    +  CDS            7xHis (fragment): 6xHis affinity tag
   1450..1515    +  CDS            3xFLAG: three tandem FLAG® epitope tags, followed by an enterokinase cleavage site
   1563..1680    +  misc_feature   cPPT/CTS: central polypurine tract and central termination sequence of HIV-1
   1729..2239    +  promoter       hPGK promoter: human phosphoglycerate kinase 1 promoter
   2261..2860    +  CDS            PuroR: puromycin N-acetyltransferase; pac from Streptomyces alboniger; confers resistance to puromycin
   2903..2986    +  CDS            nef (fragment): NEF_HV1Z2 - Experimental evidence at protein level: Swiss-Prot protein existence level 1. Extracellular Nef protein targets CD4(+) T-lymphocytes for apoptosis by interacting with CXCR4 surface receptors. From Human immunodeficiency virus type 1 group M subtype D (isolate Z2/CDC-Z34) (HIV-1).
   2988..3221    +  LTR            3' LTR (ΔU3): self-inactivating 3' long terminal repeat (LTR) from HIV-1
   3293..3414    +  polyA_signal   SV40 poly(A) signal: SV40 polyadenylation signal
   3454..3589    +  rep_origin     SV40 ori: SV40 origin of replication
   3610..3628    -  promoter       T7 promoter: promoter for bacteriophage T7 RNA polymerase
   3636..3791    +  CDS            lacZα (fragment): LacZα fragment of β-galactosidase; lacZ fragment
   3796..4224    +  rep_origin     f1 ori (sequence partly withheld): f1 bacteriophage origin of replication; arrow indicates direction of (+) strand synthesis
   4277..4381    +  promoter       AmpR promoter: bla
   4382..5242    +  CDS            AmpR: β-lactamase; bla; confers resistance to ampicillin, carbenicillin, and related antibiotics
   5413..6001    +  rep_origin     ori: high-copy-number ColE1/pMB1/pBR322/pUC origin of replication
   6184..6276    +  CDS            lacI (fragment): lac repressor; lacI; The lac repressor binds to the lac operator to inhibit transcription in E. coli. This inhibition can be relieved by adding lactose or isopropyl-β-D-thiogalactopyranoside (IPTG).
   6289..6310    +  protein_bind   CAP binding site: CAP binding activates transcription in the presence of cAMP. E. coli catabolite activator protein
   6325..6355    +  promoter       lac promoter: promoter for the E. coli lac operon
   6363..6379    +  protein_bind   lac operator: The lac repressor binds to the lac operator to inhibit transcription in E. coli. This inhibition can be relieved by adding lactose or isopropyl-β-D-thiogalactopyranoside (IPTG). lac repressor encoded by lacI
   6424..6442    +  promoter       T3 promoter: promoter for bacteriophage T3 RNA polymerase
   6470..6696    +  promoter       RSV promoter: Rous sarcoma virus enhancer/promoter
   6697..6877    +  LTR            5' LTR (truncated): truncated 5' long terminal repeat (LTR) from HIV-1
   6924..7049    +  misc_feature   HIV-1 Ψ: packaging signal of human immunodeficiency virus type 1
   7033..7396    +  CDS            HIV-1 gag (fragment): gag protein from human immunodeficiency virus 1; gag
   7542..7775    +  misc_feature   RRE: The Rev response element (RRE) of HIV-1 allows for Rev-dependent mRNA export from the nucleus to the cytoplasm.
   8152..8252    +  CDS            Rev (fragment): human immunodeficiency virus 1 (HIV-1) Rev protein; rev; enhances nuclear export of unspliced and incompletely spliced viral mRNAs
>Addgene plasmid #115182 | pLD-puro-Cc-PARK7WT-VA | addgene full sequence | sequence record 225364 | Addgene NGS Result
GAGGGCCTATTTCCCATGATTCCTTCATATTTGCATATACGATACAAGGCTGTTAGAGAGATAATTGGAA
TTAATTTGACTGTAAACACAAAGATATTAGTACAAAATACGTGACGTAGAAAGTAATAATTTCTTGGGTA
GTTTGCAGTTTTAAAATTATGTTTTAAAATGGACTATCATATGCCAAGTACGCCCCCTATTGACGTCAAT
GACGGTAAATGGCCCGCCTGGCATTATGCCCAGTACATGACCTTATGGGACTTTCCTACTTGGCAGTACA
TCTACGTATTAGTCATCGCTATTACCATGGTGATGCGGTTTTGGCAGTACATCAATGGGCGTGGATAGCG
GTTTGACTCACGGGGATTTCCAAGTCTCCACCCCATTGACGTCAATGGGAGTTTGTTTTGGCACCAAAAT
CAACGGGACTTTCCAAAATGTCGTAACAACTCCGCCCCATTGACGCAAATGGGCGGTAGGCGTGTACGGT
GGGAGGTCTATATAAGCAGAGCTCGTTTAGTGAACCGTCAGATCGCCTGGAGACGCCATCCACGCTGTAC
GCGTACAAGTTTGTACAAAAAAGTTGGCATGGCTTCCAAAAGAGCTCTGGTCATCCTGGCTAAAGGAGCA
GAGGAAATGGAGACGGTCATCCCTGTAGATGTCATGAGGCGAGCTGGGATTAAGGTCACCGTTGCAGGCC
TGGCTGGAAAAGACCCAGTACAGTGTAGCCGTGATGTGGTCATTTGTCCTGATGCCAGCCTTGAAGATGC
AAAAAAAGAGGGACCATATGATGTGGTGGTTCTACCAGGAGGTAATCTGGGTGCACAGAATTTATCTGAG
TCTGCTGCTGTGAAGGAGATACTGAAGGAGCAGGAAAACCGGAAGGGCCTGATAGCCGCCATCTGTGCAG
GTCCTACTGCTCTGTTGGCTCATGAAATAGGTTTTGGAAGTAAAGTTACAACACACCCTCTTGCTAAAGA
CAAAATGATGAATGGAGGTCATTACACCTACTCTGAGAATCGTGTGGAAAAAGACGGCCTGATTCTTACA
AGCCGGGGGCCTGGGACCAGCTTCGAGTTTGCGCTTGCAATTGTTGAAGCCCTGAATGGCAAGGGGGTGG
CGGCTCAAGTGAAGGCTCCACTTGTTCTTAAAGACTACCCAACTTTCTTGTACAAAGTGGTTGATTCTAG
AGCGATCGCCAGAGAGCTGTTCAACCTGCTGGGCGAGAACCAGCCCCCCGTGGTGATCAAGGCGATCGCC
TGGAGCCACCCTCAGTTCGAGAAGGGAGGAGGAAGCGGCGGAGGCAGCGGAGGAGGAAGCTGGAGCCACC
CGCAGTTCGAGAAAGGCGGAAGCGGCCATCACCATCACCATCACCCTGCAGGAGAAAATCTGTACTTCCA
GGGGAGAGGAGGCAGCGAGAACCTGTACTTTCAGGGGCCTGCAGGAAGAGACTACAAAGACCATGACGGT
GATTATAAAGATCATGACATCGATTACAAGGATGACGATGACAAGTAGTTCGAATTCTCGACCTCGAGAC
AAATGGCAGTATTCATCCACAATTTTAAAAGAAAAGGGGGGATTGGGGGGTACAGTGCAGGGGAAAGAAT
AGTAGACATAATAGCAACAGACATACAAACTAAAGAATTACAAAAACAAATTACAAAAATTCAAAATTTT
CGGGTTTATTACAGGGACAGCAGAGATCCACTTTGGCCGCGGCTCGAGGGGGTTGGGGTTGCGCCTTTTC
CAAGGCAGCCCTGGGTTTGCGCAGGGACGCGGCTGCTCTGGGCGTGGTTCCGGGAAACGCAGCGGCGCCG
ACCCTGGGTCTCGCACATTCTTCACGTCCGTTCGCAGCGTCACCCGGATCTTCGCCGCTACCCTTGTGGG
CCCCCCGGCGACGCTTCCTGCTCCGCCCCTAAGTCGGGAAGGTTCCTTGCGGTTCGCGGCGTGCCGGACG
TGACAAACGGAAGCCGCACGTCTCACTAGTACCCTCGCAGACGGACAGCGCCAGGGAGCAATGGCAGCGC
GCCGACCGCGATGGGCTGTGGCCAATAGCGGCTGCTCAGCAGGGCGCGCCGAGAGCAGCGGCCGGGAAGG
GGCGGTGCGGGAGGCGGGGTGTGGGGCGGTAGTGTGGGCCCTGTTCCTGCCCGCGCGGTGTTCCGCATTC
TGCAAGCCTCCGGAGCGCACGTCGGCAGTCGGCTCCCTCGTTGACCGAATCACCGACCTCTCTCCCCAGG
GGGATCCACCGGAGCTTACCATGACCGAGTACAAGCCCACGGTGCGCCTCGCCACCCGCGACGACGTCCC
CAGGGCCGTACGCACCCTCGCCGCCGCGTTCGCCGACTACCCCGCCACGCGCCACACCGTCGATCCGGAC
CGCCACATCGAGCGGGTCACCGAGCTGCAAGAACTCTTCCTCACGCGCGTCGGGCTCGACATCGGCAAGG
TGTGGGTCGCGGACGACGGCGCCGCGGTGGCGGTCTGGACCACGCCGGAGAGCGTCGAAGCGGGGGCGGT
GTTCGCCGAGATCGGCCCGCGCATGGCCGAGTTGAGCGGTTCCCGGCTGGCCGCGCAGCAACAGATGGAA
GGCCTCCTGGCGCCGCACCGGCCCAAGGAGCCCGCGTGGTTCCTGGCCACCGTCGGCGTCTCGCCCGACC
ACCAGGGCAAGGGTCTGGGCAGCGCCGTCGTGCTCCCCGGAGTGGAGGCGGCCGAGCGCGCCGGGGTGCC
CGCCTTCCTGGAGACCTCCGCGCCCCGCAACCTCCCCTTCTACGAGCGGCTCGGCTTCACCGTCACCGCC
GACGTCGAGGTGCCCGAAGGACCGCGCACCTGGTGCATGACCCGCAAGCCCGGTGCCTGACGCCCGCCCC
ACGACCCGCAGCGCCCGACCGAAAGGAGCGCACGACCCCATGCATCGGTACCTTTAAGACCAATGACTTA
CAAGGCAGCTGTAGATCTTAGCCACTTTTTAAAAGAAAAGGGGGGACTGGAAGGGCTAATTCACTCCCAA
CGAAGACAAGATCTGCTTTTTGCTTGTACTGGGTCTCTCTGGTTAGACCAGATCTGAGCCTGGGAGCTCT
CTGGCTAACTAGGGAACCCACTGCTTAAGCCTCAATAAAGCTTGCCTTGAGTGCTTCAAGTAGTGTGTGC
CCGTCTGTTGTGTGACTCTGGTAACTAGAGATCCCTCAGACCCTTTTAGTCAGTGTGGAAAATCTCTAGC
AGTAGTAGTTCATGTCATCTTATTATTCAGTATTTATAACTTGCAAAGAAATGAATATCAGAGAGTGAGA
GGAACTTGTTTATTGCAGCTTATAATGGTTACAAATAAAGCAATAGCATCACAAATTTCACAAATAAAGC
ATTTTTTTCACTGCATTCTAGTTGTGGTTTGTCCAAACTCATCAATGTATCTTATCATGTCTGGCTCTAG
CTATCCCGCCCCTAACTCCGCCCATCCCGCCCCTAACTCCGCCCAGTTCCGCCCATTCTCCGCCCCATGG
CTGACTAATTTTTTTTATTTATGCAGAGGCCGAGGCCGCCTCGGCCTCTGAGCTATTCCAGAAGTAGTGA
GGAGGCTTTTTTGGAGGCCTAGGGACGTACCCAATTCGCCCTATAGTGAGTCGTATTACGCGCGCTCACT
GGCCGTCGTTTTACAACGTCGTGACTGGGAAAACCCTGGCGTTACCCAACTTAATCGCCTTGCAGCACAT
CCCCCTTTCGCCAGCTGGCGTAATAGCGAAGAGGCCCGCACCGATCGCCCTTCCCAACAGTTGCGCAGCC
TGAATGGCGAATGGG
[124 nt withheld, positions 3796-3919]
C
[91 nt withheld, positions 3921-4011]
A
[49 nt withheld, positions 4013-4061]
CCTTTGACGTTGGAGTCCACGTTCTTT
[37 nt withheld, positions 4089-4125]
ACCCTATCTCGGTCTATTCTTTTGATTTATAAGGGATTTTGCCGATTTCGGCCTATTGGTTAAAAAATGA
GCTGATTTAACAAAAATTTAACGCGAATTTTAACAAAATATTAACGCTTACAATTTAGGTGGCACTTTTC
GGGGAAATGTGCGCGGAACCCCTATTTGTTTATTTTTCTAAATACATTCAAATATGTATCCGCTCATGAG
ACAATAACCCTGATAAATGCTTCAATAATATTGAAAAAGGAAGAGTATGAGTATTCAACATTTCCGTGTC
GCCCTTATTCCCTTTTTTGCGGCATTTTGCCTTCCTGTTTTTGCTCACCCAGAAACGCTGGTGAAAGTAA
AAGATGCTGAAGATCAGTTGGGTGCACGAGTGGGTTACATCGAACTGGATCTCAACAGCGGTAAGATCCT
TGAGAGTTTTCGCCCCGAAGAACGTTTTCCAATGATGAGCACTTTTAAAGTTCTGCTATGTGGCGCGGTA
TTATCCCGTATTGACGCCGGGCAAGAGCAACTCGGTCGCCGCATACACTATTCTCAGAATGACTTGGTTG
AGTACTCACCAGTCACAGAAAAGCATCTTACGGATGGCATGACAGTAAGAGAATTATGCAGTGCTGCCAT
AACCATGAGTGATAACACTGCGGCCAACTTACTTCTGACAACGATCGGAGGACCGAAGGAGCTAACCGCT
TTTTTGCACAACATGGGGGATCATGTAACTCGCCTTGATCGTTGGGAACCGGAGCTGAATGAAGCCATAC
CAAACGACGAGCGTGACACCACGATGCCTGTAGCAATGGCAACAACGTTGCGCAAACTATTAACTGGCGA
ACTACTTACTCTAGCTTCCCGGCAACAATTAATAGACTGGATGGAGGCGGATAAAGTTGCAGGACCACTT
CTGCGCTCGGCCCTTCCGGCTGGCTGGTTTATTGCTGATAAATCTGGAGCCGGTGAGCGTGGGTCTCGCG
GTATCATTGCAGCACTGGGGCCAGATGGTAAGCCCTCCCGTATCGTAGTTATCTACACGACGGGGAGTCA
GGCAACTATGGATGAACGAAATAGACAGATCGCTGAGATAGGTGCCTCACTGATTAAGCATTGGTAACTG
TCAGACCAAGTTTACTCATATATACTTTAGATTGATTTAAAACTTCATTTTTAATTTAAAAGGATCTAGG
TGAAGATCCTTTTTGATAATCTCATGACCAAAATCCCTTAACGTGAGTTTTCGTTCCACTGAGCGTCAGA
CCCCGTAGAAAAGATCAAAGGATCTTCTTGAGATCCTTTTTTTCTGCGCGTAATCTGCTGCTTGCAAACA
AAAAAACCACCGCTACCAGCGGTGGTTTGTTTGCCGGATCAAGAGCTACCAACTCTTTTTCCGAAGGTAA
CTGGCTTCAGCAGAGCGCAGATACCAAATACTGTTCTTCTAGTGTAGCCGTAGTTAGGCCACCACTTCAA
GAACTCTGTAGCACCGCCTACATACCTCGCTCTGCTAATCCTGTTACCAGTGGCTGCTGCCAGTGGCGAT
AAGTCGTGTCTTACCGGGTTGGACTCAAGACGATAGTTACCGGATAAGGCGCAGCGGTCGGGCTGAACGG
GGGGTTCGTGCACACAGCCCAGCTTGGAGCGAACGACCTACACCGAACTGAGATACCTACAGCGTGAGCT
ATGAGAAAGCGCCACGCTTCCCGAAGGGAGAAAGGCGGACAGGTATCCGGTAAGCGGCAGGGTCGGAACA
GGAGAGCGCACGAGGGAGCTTCCAGGGGGAAACGCCTGGTATCTTTATAGTCCTGTCGGGTTTCGCCACC
TCTGACTTGAGCGTCGATTTTTGTGATGCTCGTCAGGGGGGCGGAGCCTATGGAAAAACGCCAGCAACGC
GGCCTTTTTACGGTTCCTGGCCTTTTGCTGGCCTTTTGCTCACATGTTCTTTCCTGCGTTATCCCCTGAT
TCTGTGGATAACCGTATTACCGCCTTTGAGTGAGCTGATACCGCTCGCCGCAGCCGAACGACCGAGCGCA
GCGAGTCAGTGAGCGAGGAAGCGGAAGAGCGCCCAATACGCAAACCGCCTCTCCCCGCGCGTTGGCCGAT
TCATTAATGCAGCTGGCACGACAGGTTTCCCGACTGGAAAGCGGGCAGTGAGCGCAACGCAATTAATGTG
AGTTAGCTCACTCATTAGGCACCCCAGGCTTTACACTTTATGCTTCCGGCTCGTATGTTGTGTGGAATTG
TGAGCGGATAACAATTTCACACAGGAAACAGCTATGACCATGATTACGCCAAGCGCGCAATTAACCCTCA
CTAAAGGGAACAAAAGCTGGAGCTGCAAGCTTAATGTAGTCTTATGCAATACTCTTGTAGTCTTGCAACA
TGGTAACGATGAGTTAGCAACATGCCTTACAAGGAGAGAAAAAGCACCGTGCATGCCGATTGGTGGAAGT
AAGGTGGTACGATCGTGCCTTATTAGGAAGGCAACAGACGGGTCTGACATGGATTGGACGAACCACTGAA
TTGCCGCATTGCAGAGATATTGTATTTAAGTGCCTAGCTCGATACATAAACGGGTCTCTCTGGTTAGACC
AGATCTGAGCCTGGGAGCTCTCTGGCTAACTAGGGAACCCACTGCTTAAGCCTCAATAAAGCTTGCCTTG
AGTGCTTCAAGTAGTGTGTGCCCGTCTGTTGTGTGACTCTGGTAACTAGAGATCCCTCAGACCCTTTTAG
TCAGTGTGGAAAATCTCTAGCAGTGGCGCCCGAACAGGGACTTGAAAGCGAAAGGGAAACCAGAGGAGCT
CTCTCGACGCAGGACTCGGCTTGCTGAAGCGCGCACGGCAAGAGGCGAGGGGCGGCGACTGGTGAGTACG
CCAAAAATTTTGACTAGCGGAGGCTAGAAGGAGAGAGATGGGTGCGAGAGCGTCAGTATTAAGCGGGGGA
GAATTAGATCGCGATGGGAAAAAATTCGGTTAAGGCCAGGGGGAAAGAAAAAATATAAATTAAAACATAT
AGTATGGGCAAGCAGGGAGCTAGAACGATTCGCAGTTAATCCTGGCCTGTTAGAAACATCAGAAGGCTGT
AGACAAATACTGGGACAGCTACAACCATCCCTTCAGACAGGATCAGAAGAACTTAGATCATTATATAATA
CAGTAGCAACCCTCTATTGTGTGCATCAAAGGATAGAGATAAAAGACACCAAGGAAGCTTTAGACAAGAT
AGAGGAAGAGCAAAACAAAAGTAAGACCACCGCACAGCAAGCGGCCGCTGATCTTCAGACCTGGAGGAGG
AGATATGAGGGACAATTGGAGAAGTGAATTATATAAATATAAAGTAGTAAAAATTGAACCATTAGGAGTA
GCACCCACCAAGGCAAAGAGAAGAGTGGTGCAGAGAGAAAAAAGAGCAGTGGGAATAGGAGCTTTGTTCC
TTGGGTTCTTGGGAGCAGCAGGAAGCACTATGGGCGCAGCGTCAATGACGCTGACGGTACAGGCCAGACA
ATTATTGTCTGGTATAGTGCAGCAGCAGAACAATTTGCTGAGGGCTATTGAGGCGCAACAGCATCTGTTG
CAACTCACAGTCTGGGGCATCAAGCAGCTCCAGGCAAGAATCCTGGCTGTGGAAAGATACCTAAAGGATC
AACAGCTCCTGGGGATTTGGGGTTGCTCTGGAAAACTCATTTGCACCACTGCTGTGCCTTGGAATGCTAG
TTGGAGTAATAAATCTCTGGAACAGATTTGGAATCACACGACCTGGATGGAGTGGGACAGAGAAATTAAC
AATTACACAAGCTTAATACACTCCTTAATTGAAGAATCGCAAAACCAGCAAGAAAAGAATGAACAAGAAT
TATTGGAATTAGATAAATGGGCAAGTTTGTGGAATTGGTTTAACATAACAAATTGGCTGTGGTATATAAA
ATTATTCATAATGATAGTAGGAGGCTTGGTAGGTTTAAGAATAGTTTTTGCTGTACTTTCTATAGTGAAT
AGAGTTAGGCAGGGATATTCACCATTATCGTTTCAGACCCACCTCCCAACCCCGAGGGGACCCGACAGGC
CCGAAGGAATAGAAGAAGAAGGTGGAGAGAGAGACAGAGACAGATCCATTCGATTAGTGAACGGATCTCG
ACGGTATCGATCACGAGACTAGCCTCGAGCGGCCGCCCCCTTCACC
